Addgene plasmid #19399: pCM5.30
Depositing lab: Geraldine Seydoux. Depositing organization: Johns Hopkins University and School of Medicine. Publication: 3' UTRs are the primary regulators of gene expression in the C. elegans germline. Merritt C, Rasoloson D, Ko D, Seydoux G. Curr Biol. 2008 Oct 14;18(19):1476-82. doi: 10.1016/j.cub.2008.08.013. Epub 2008 Sep 25. PubMed 18818082.
Backbone
  Vector backbone: pDONRP2RP3
  Backbone size w/o insert (bp): 2641
  Vector type: Worm Expression
Growth in bacteria
  Bacterial resistance: Kanamycin, 50 μg/mL
  Growth temperature: 37°C
  Growth strain: DH5alpha
  Growth instructions: DH5alpha
  Copy number: Unknown
Gene/Insert
  Gene/Insert name: pgl-1 3'utr in pDONRP2RP3
  Species: C. elegans (nematode)
  Insert size (bp): 212
  GenBank ID: NM_001047601
  Entrez Gene: pgl-1 (a.k.a. CELE_ZK381.4)
  Cloning method: Gateway Cloning; 5′ cloning site attP2R (destroyed during cloning); 3′ cloning site attP3 (destroyed during cloning)
  Sequencing primers: 5′ M13Forward
Terms and licenses: Academic/Nonprofit Terms; Industry Terms: Not Available to Industry
How to cite: pCM5.30 was a gift from Geraldine Seydoux (Addgene plasmid # 19399 ; http://n2t.net/addgene:19399 ; RRID:Addgene_19399)
