[The description below was written by a language model from this plasmid's Addgene catalogue record and pLannotate feature annotations shown in this document.]
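Description:
pCM5.30 is a Gateway entry clone that carries the 3' untranslated region of the C. elegans germline gene pgl-1. A 212 bp fragment was inserted into the pDONR P2R-P3 donor backbone by BP recombination. That reaction consumed the original attP2R and attP3 sites. The annotated full sequence (2,851 nt, consistent with the stated backbone plus insert) shows the resulting hybrid sites flanking the insert region: an attR2 site on one side and, on the other, an attL-type site with an attB3 core. The annotation software labels the latter as an attL1 fragment, but given the backbone it most likely corresponds to attL3. The 3' UTR itself is not annotated as a feature and lies in the gap between these recombination sites.

The plasmid is maintained in E. coli through a high-copy ColE1/pUC-type origin and selected with kanamycin via the aph(3')-Ia resistance gene. The rrnB T1 and T2 terminators lie upstream of the cloning region, where they insulate it from read-through transcription. A T7 promoter and short lacI and lacZα remnants are standard leftovers of the donor vector.

Although it is catalogued as a worm expression vector, the plasmid has no promoter or coding sequence for expression in nematodes. It serves as the third-position (3' element) module in multisite Gateway LR assembly, where it is combined with a promoter entry clone and a coding-sequence or reporter entry clone in a destination vector. The associated publication indicates that such constructs were used to test how 3' UTRs control gene expression patterns in the C. elegans germline.
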