Features (pLannotate 1.2.2; 10 found; start..end, strand, type, name):
    121..213     +  CDS            lacI (fragment): lac repressor; lacI; The lac repressor binds to the lac operator to inhibit transcription in E. coli. This inhibition can be relieved by adding lactose or isopropyl-β-D-thiogalactopyranoside (IPTG).
    268..295     -  terminator     rrnB T2 terminator: transcription terminator T2 from the E. coli rrnB gene
    427..470     +  terminator     rrnB T1 terminator: Escherichia coli rrnB; transcription terminator T1 from the E. coli rrnB gene
    517..553     -  CDS            lacZα (fragment): LacZα fragment of β-galactosidase; lacZ fragment
    624..747     -  protein_bind   attR2: mutant version of attR; recombination site for the Gateway® LR reaction LR Clonase™
    960..980     -  protein_bind   attB3: mutant version of attB; core recombination site for the Gateway® BP reaction BP Clonase™
    971..1056    -  protein_bind   attL1 (fragment): mutant version of attL; recombination site for the Gateway® LR reaction LR Clonase™
   1093..1111    -  promoter       T7 promoter: promoter for bacteriophage T7 RNA polymerase
   1245..2054    +  CDS            KanR: aminoglycoside phosphotransferase; aph(3')-Ia; confers resistance to kanamycin in bacteria or G418 (Geneticin®) in eukaryotes
   2201..2789    +  rep_origin     ori: high-copy-number ColE1/pMB1/pBR322/pUC origin of replication
>Addgene plasmid #19399 | pCM5.30 | depositor full sequence | sequence record 9051 | Author sequence
CTTTCCTGCGTTATCCCCTGATTCTGTGGATAACCGTATTACCGCCTTTGAGTGAGCTGATACCGCTCGC
CGCAGCCGAACGACCGAGCGCAGCGAGTCAGTGAGCGAGGAAGCGGAAGAGCGCCCAATACGCAAACCGC
CTCTCCCCGCGCGTTGGCCGATTCATTAATGCAGCTGGCACGACAGGTTTCCCGACTGGAAAGCGGGCAG
TGAGCGCAACGCAATTAATACGCGTACCGCTAGCCAGGAAGAGTTTGTAGAAACGCAAAAAGGCCATCCG
TCAGGATGGCCTTCTGCTTAGTTTGATGCCTGGCAGTTTATGGCGGGCGTCCTGCCCGCCACCCTCCGGG
CCGTTGCTTCACAACGTTCAAATCCGCTCCCGGCGGATTTGTCCTACTCAGGAGAGCGTTCACCGACAAA
CAACAGATAAAACGAAAGGCCCAGTCTTCCGACTGAGCCTTTCGTTTTATTTGATGCCTGGCAGTTCCCT
ACTCTCGCGTTAACGCTAGCATGGATGTTTTCCCAGTCACGACGTTGTAAAACGACGGCCAGTCTTAAGC
TCGGGCCCTGCAGCTCTAGAGCTCGAATTCTACAGGTCACTAATACCATCTAAGTAGTTGATTCATAGTG
ACTGCATATGTTGTGTTTTACAGTATTATGTAGTCTGTTTTTTATGCAAAATCTAATTTAATATATTGAT
ATTTATATCATTTTACGTTTCTCGTTCAACTTTCTTGTACAAAGTGGGATAAACTCCAACTATTGAATGT
TTAATTTGTTTTTTAAGTATACACTTCTTGTATACTTACACGTTTTACGCACATTATTTATTCTAACAAT
CTTGTTGTAAAATCCCTAAAACCTTGACTGTCATTTATTATTTATTCAACCTGTTTTTCCTTGTTCCCGG
TAAATGTTTGAACTAGATTGTTGCAAGAAATTAACTCAATTAATTACACCAACTTTATTATACAAAGTTG
GCATTATAAAAAAGCATTGCTTATCAATTTGTTGCAACGAACAGGTCACTATCAGTCAAAATAAAATCAT
TATTTGGAGCTCCATGGTAGCGTTAACGCGGCCGCGATATCCCCTATAGTGAGTCGTATTACATGGTCAT
AGCTGTTTCCTGGCAGCTCTGGCCCGTGTCTCAAAATCTCTGATGTTACATTGCACAAGATAAAAATATA
TCATCATGAACAATAAAACTGTCTGCTTACATAAACAGTAATACAAGGGGTGTTATGAGCCATATTCAAC
GGGAAACGTCGAGGCCGCGATTAAATTCCAACATGGATGCTGATTTATATGGGTATAAATGGGCTCGCGA
TAATGTCGGGCAATCAGGTGCGACAATCTATCGCTTGTATGGGAAGCCCGATGCGCCAGAGTTGTTTCTG
AAACATGGCAAAGGTAGCGTTGCCAATGATGTTACAGATGAGATGGTCAGACTAAACTGGCTGACGGAAT
TTATGCCTCTTCCGACCATCAAGCATTTTATCCGTACTCCTGATGATGCATGGTTACTCACCACTGCGAT
CCCCGGAAAAACAGCATTCCAGGTATTAGAAGAATATCCTGATTCAGGTGAAAATATTGTTGATGCGCTG
GCAGTGTTCCTGCGCCGGTTGCATTCGATTCCTGTTTGTAATTGTCCTTTTAACAGCGATCGCGTATTTC
GTCTCGCTCAGGCGCAATCACGAATGAATAACGGTTTGGTTGATGCGAGTGATTTTGATGACGAGCGTAA
TGGCTGGCCTGTTGAACAAGTCTGGAAAGAAATGCATAAACTTTTGCCATTCTCACCGGATTCAGTCGTC
ACTCATGGTGATTTCTCACTTGATAACCTTATTTTTGACGAGGGGAAATTAATAGGTTGTATTGATGTTG
GACGAGTCGGAATCGCAGACCGATACCAGGATCTTGCCATCCTATGGAACTGCCTCGGTGAGTTTTCTCC
TTCATTACAGAAACGGCTTTTTCAAAAATATGGTATTGATAATCCTGATATGAATAAATTGCAGTTTCAT
TTGATGCTCGATGAGTTTTTCTAATCAGAATTGGTTAATTGGTTGTAACACTGGCAGAGCATTACGCTGA
CTTGACGGGACGGCGCAAGCTCATGACCAAAATCCCTTAACGTGAGTTACGCGTCGTTCCACTGAGCGTC
AGACCCCGTAGAAAAGATCAAAGGATCTTCTTGAGATCCTTTTTTTCTGCGCGTAATCTGCTGCTTGCAA
ACAAAAAAACCACCGCTACCAGCGGTGGTTTGTTTGCCGGATCAAGAGCTACCAACTCTTTTTCCGAAGG
TAACTGGCTTCAGCAGAGCGCAGATACCAAATACTGTCCTTCTAGTGTAGCCGTAGTTAGGCCACCACTT
CAAGAACTCTGTAGCACCGCCTACATACCTCGCTCTGCTAATCCTGTTACCAGTGGCTGCTGCCAGTGGC
GATAAGTCGTGTCTTACCGGGTTGGACTCAAGACGATAGTTACCGGATAAGGCGCAGCGGTCGGGCTGAA
CGGGGGGTTCGTGCACACAGCCCAGCTTGGAGCGAACGACCTACACCGAACTGAGATACCTACAGCGTGA
GCATTGAGAAAGCGCCACGCTTCCCGAAGGGAGAAAGGCGGACAGGTATCCGGTAAGCGGCAGGGTCGGA
ACAGGAGAGCGCACGAGGGAGCTTCCAGGGGGAAACGCCTGGTATCTTTATAGTCCTGTCGGGTTTCGCC
ACCTCTGACTTGAGCGTCGATTTTTGTGATGCTCGTCAGGGGGGCGGAGCCTATGGAAAAACGCCAGCAA
CGCGGCCTTTTTACGGTTCCTGGCCTTTTGCTGGCCTTTTGCTCACATGTT
