>Addgene plasmid #19399 | pCM5.30 | addgene partial sequence | sequence record 25206 | 19399 with pDONR201F (TCGCGTTAACGCTAGCATGGATCTC)
NNNNNNNTNNTTTTNACTGATAGTGNNCTGTTCGTTGCAACAAATTGATAAGCAATGCTTTTTTATAATG
CCAACTTTGTATAATAAAGTTGGTGTAATTAATTGAGTTAATTTCTTGCAACAATCTAGTTCAAACATTT
ACCGGGAACAAGGAAAAACAGGTTGAATAAATAATAAATGACAGTCAAGGTTTTAGGGATTTTACAACAA
GATTGTTAGAATAAATAATGTGCGTAAAACGTGTAAGTATACAAGAAGTGTATACTTAAAAAACAAATTA
AACATTCAATAGTTGGAGTTTATCCCACTTTGTACAAGAAAGTTGAACGAGAAACGTAAAATGATATAAA
TATCAATATATTAAATTAGATTTTGCATAAAAAACAGACTACATAATACTGTAAAACACAACATATGCAG
TCACTATGAACCAACTACTTAGATGGTATTAGTGACCTGTAGAATTCGAGCTCTAGAGCTGCAGGGCCCG
AGCTTAAGACTGGCCGTCGTTTTACAACGTCGTGACTGGGAAAACATCCATGCTAGCGTTAACGCGAGAG
TAGGGAACTGCCAGGCATCAAATAAAACGAAAGGCTCAGTCGGAAGACTGGGCCTTTCGTTTTATCTGTT
GTTTGTCGGTGAACGCTCTCCTGAGTAGGACAAATCCGCCGGGAGCGGATTTGAACGTTGTGAAGCNCNN
NNNGNNNNNNGGNNGNNGGGCAGGACGCCCGCCATAAACTGCCN
